Addgene plasmid #75566: TBCK gRNA (BRDN0001149038)
Purpose: 3rd generation lentiviral gRNA plasmid targeting human TBCK
Depositing lab: John Doench & David Root. Depositing organization: Broad Institute. Publication: Optimized sgRNA design to maximize activity and minimize off-target effects of CRISPR-Cas9. Doench JG, Fusi N, Sullender M, Hegde M, Vaimberg EW, Donovan KF, Smith I, Tothova Z, Wilen C, Orchard R, Virgin HW, Listgarten J, Root DE. Nat Biotechnol. 2016 Jan 18. doi: 10.1038/nbt.3437. PubMed 26780180.
Backbone
  Vector backbone: lentiGuide-Puro
  Backbone manufacturer: Zhang Lab (Addgene plasmid # 52963)
  Vector type: Mammalian Expression, Lentiviral, CRISPR
  Selectable markers: Puromycin
Growth in bacteria
  Bacterial resistance: Ampicillin, 100 μg/mL
  Growth temperature: 37°C
  Growth strain: DH5alpha
  Copy number: High Copy
Gene/Insert
  Gene/Insert name: TBCK (alt names: TBCK; NM_001163435.2)
  gRNA/shRNA sequence: CAAACATGGTATAGTACACA
  Species: H. sapiens (human)
  Entrez Gene: TBCK (a.k.a. TBCKL, HSPC302, MGC16169)
  Promoter: hU6
  Cloning method: Unknown
  Sequencing primers: 5′ U6-F; 3′ pS2-R
Terms and licenses: Academic/Nonprofit Terms; Industry Terms: Not Available to Industry
Depositor comments: The gRNA was designed to target the following Genbank reference sequence(s): NM_001163435.2,NM_001163436.2,NM_001163437.2. Note that this plasmid does NOT contain Cas9. It should be used in conjunction with lentiCas9-Blast (Addgene #52962) or otherwise with cell lines already expressing Cas9. Browse the full kinome gRNA library at http://www.addgene.org/pooled-library/broadgpp-human-kinome/ or visit http://www.broadinstitute.org/rnai/public/ for detailed protocols and information.
How to cite: TBCK gRNA (BRDN0001149038) was a gift from John Doench & David Root (Addgene plasmid # 75566 ; http://n2t.net/addgene:75566 ; RRID:Addgene_75566)
