[The description below was written by a language model from this plasmid's Addgene catalogue record and pLannotate feature annotations shown in this document.]
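Description:
TBCK gRNA (BRDN0001149038) is a third-generation lentiviral guide RNA plasmid built on the lentiGuide-Puro backbone, designed to direct Streptococcus pyogenes Cas9 to the human TBCK gene. It is propagated in E. coli as a high-copy plasmid through a ColE1/pUC-type origin with ampicillin selection from the β-lactamase gene. The backbone also carries an f1 origin, an SV40 origin and poly(A) signal, and remnants of lac and T7/T3 cloning-vector sequence.

The lentiviral transfer cassette begins with an RSV promoter fused to a truncated HIV-1 5' LTR, which makes genomic RNA production Tat-independent. This is followed by the Ψ packaging signal with a partial gag sequence and the Rev response element for Rev-dependent nuclear export. Within the provirus, a human U6 RNA polymerase III promoter drives the TBCK-targeting spacer joined to the Cas9 guide RNA scaffold, followed by a cPPT/CTS element that aids nuclear import of the viral genome. A second unit uses the EF-1α core promoter with its intron A to express puromycin N-acetyltransferase, allowing puromycin selection of transduced mammalian cells. WPRE enhances transcript expression, and a ΔU3 self-inactivating 3' LTR closes the cassette.

The plasmid does not encode Cas9, so it is meant to be used alongside a separate Cas9 lentiviral vector or in cells that already express Cas9. The guide was designed against three TBCK reference transcripts and belongs to a human kinome gRNA collection associated with work on optimised sgRNA design. This makes it suited to TBCK knockout experiments.
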