Features (pLannotate 1.2.2; 29 found; start..end, strand, type, name):
     14..80      +  CDS            small t antigen (fragment): SV40 (simian virus 40) small t antigen
    106..317     +  promoter       EF-1α core promoter: core promoter for human elongation factor EF-1α
    318..1256    +  intron         EF-1α intron A: intron upstream of the start codon of human EF-1α
   1278..1877    +  CDS            PuroR (fragment): puromycin N-acetyltransferase; pac from Streptomyces; confers resistance to puromycin
   1893..2481    +  misc_feature   WPRE: woodchuck hepatitis virus posttranscriptional regulatory element
   2532..2551    +  misc_feature   cPPT/CTS (fragment): central polypurine tract and central termination sequence of HIV-1
   2553..2786    +  LTR            3' LTR (ΔU3): self-inactivating 3' long terminal repeat (LTR) from HIV-1
   2864..2985    +  polyA_signal   SV40 poly(A) signal: SV40 polyadenylation signal
   3025..3160    +  rep_origin     SV40 ori: SV40 origin of replication
   3181..3199    -  promoter       T7 promoter: promoter for bacteriophage T7 RNA polymerase
   3207..3362    +  CDS            lacZα (fragment): LacZα fragment of β-galactosidase; lacZ fragment
   3367..3795    +  rep_origin     f1 ori (sequence partly withheld): f1 bacteriophage origin of replication; arrow indicates direction of (+) strand synthesis
   3848..3952    +  promoter       AmpR promoter: bla
   3953..4813    +  CDS            AmpR: β-lactamase; bla; confers resistance to ampicillin, carbenicillin, and related antibiotics
   4984..5572    +  rep_origin     ori: high-copy-number ColE1/pMB1/pBR322/pUC origin of replication
   5755..5847    +  CDS            lacI (fragment): lac repressor; lacI; The lac repressor binds to the lac operator to inhibit transcription in E. coli. This inhibition can be relieved by adding lactose or isopropyl-β-D-thiogalactopyranoside (IPTG).
   5860..5881    +  protein_bind   CAP binding site: CAP binding activates transcription in the presence of cAMP. E. coli catabolite activator protein
   5896..5926    +  promoter       lac promoter: promoter for the E. coli lac operon
   5934..5950    +  protein_bind   lac operator: The lac repressor binds to the lac operator to inhibit transcription in E. coli. This inhibition can be relieved by adding lactose or isopropyl-β-D-thiogalactopyranoside (IPTG). lac repressor encoded by lacI
   5995..6013    +  promoter       T3 promoter: promoter for bacteriophage T3 RNA polymerase
   6041..6267    +  promoter       RSV promoter: Rous sarcoma virus enhancer/promoter
   6268..6448    +  LTR            5' LTR (truncated): truncated 5' long terminal repeat (LTR) from HIV-1
   6495..6620    +  misc_feature   HIV-1 Ψ: packaging signal of human immunodeficiency virus type 1
   6604..6967    +  CDS            HIV-1 gag (fragment): gag protein from human immunodeficiency virus 1; gag
   7113..7346    +  misc_feature   RRE: The Rev response element (RRE) of HIV-1 allows for Rev-dependent mRNA export from the nucleus to the cytoplasm.
   7723..7749    +  CDS            Rev (fragment): human immunodeficiency virus 1 (HIV-1) Rev protein; rev; enhances nuclear export of unspliced and incompletely spliced viral mRNAs
   7753..7993    +  promoter       U6 promoter: RNA polymerase III promoter for human U6 snRNA
   8023..8098    +  misc_RNA       gRNA scaffold: guide RNA scaffold for the Streptococcus pyogenes CRISPR/Cas9 system
   8154..8271    +  misc_feature   cPPT/CTS: central polypurine tract and central termination sequence of HIV-1
>Addgene plasmid #75566 | TBCK gRNA (BRDN0001149038) | addgene full sequence | sequence record 184130 | Addgene Assembled Sequence
CCCGGGTGCAAAGATGGATAAAGTTTTAAACAGAGAGGAATCTTTGCAGCTAATGGACCTTCTAGGTCTT
GAAAGGAGTGGGAATTGGCTCCGGTGCCCGTCAGTGGGCAGAGCGCACATCGCCCACAGTCCCCGAGAAG
TTGGGGGGAGGGGTCGGCAATTGATCCGGTGCCTAGAGAAGGTGGCGCGGGGTAAACTGGGAAAGTGATG
TCGTGTACTGGCTCCGCCTTTTTCCCGAGGGTGGGGGAGAACCGTATATAAGTGCAGTAGTCGCCGTGAA
CGTTCTTTTTCGCAACGGGTTTGCCGCCAGAACACAGGTAAGTGCCGTGTGTGGTTCCCGCGGGCCTGGC
CTCTTTACGGGTTATGGCCCTTGCGTGCCTTGAATTACTTCCACCTGGCTGCAGTACGTGATTCTTGATC
CCGAGCTTCGGGTTGGAAGTGGGTGGGAGAGTTCGAGGCCTTGCGCTTAAGGAGCCCCTTCGCCTCGTGC
TTGAGTTGAGGCCTGGCCTGGGCGCTGGGGCCGCCGCGTGCGAATCTGGTGGCACCTTCGCGCCTGTCTC
GCTGCTTTCGATAAGTCTCTAGCCATTTAAAATTTTTGATGACCTGCTGCGACGCTTTTTTTCTGGCAAG
ATAGTCTTGTAAATGCGGGCCAAGATCTGCACACTGGTATTTCGGTTTTTGGGGCCGCGGGCGGCGACGG
GGCCCGTGCGTCCCAGCGCACATGTTCGGCGAGGCGGGGCCTGCGAGCGCGGCCACCGAGAATCGGACGG
GGGTAGTCTCAAGCTGGCCGGCCTGCTCTGGTGCCTGGCCTCGCGCCGCCGTGTATCGCCCCGCCCTGGG
CGGCAAGGCTGGCCCGGTCGGCACCAGTTGCGTGAGCGGAAAGATGGCCGCTTCCCGGCCCTGCTGCAGG
GAGCTCAAAATGGAGGACGCGGCGCTCGGGAGAGCGGGCGGGTGAGTCACCCACACAAAGGAAAAGGGCC
TTTCCGTCCTCAGCCGTCGCTTCATGTGACTCCACGGAGTACCGGGCGCCGTCCAGGCACCTCGATTAGT
TCTCGAGCTTTTGGAGTACGTCGTCTTTAGGTTGGGGGGAGGGGTTTTATGCGATGGAGTTTCCCCACAC
TGAGTGGGTGGAGACTGAAGTTAGGCCAGCTTGGCACTTGATGTAATTCTCCTTGGAATTTGCCCTTTTT
GAGTTTGGATCTTGGTTCATTCTCAAGCCTCAGACAGTGGTTCAAAGTTTTTTTCTTCCATTTCAGGTGT
CGTGACGTACGGCCACCATGACCGAGTACAAGCCCACGGTGCGCCTCGCCACCCGCGACGACGTCCCCAG
GGCCGTACGCACCCTCGCCGCCGCGTTCGCCGACTACCCCGCCACGCGCCACACCGTCGATCCGGACCGC
CACATCGAGCGGGTCACCGAGCTGCAAGAACTCTTCCTCACGCGCGTCGGGCTCGACATCGGCAAGGTGT
GGGTCGCGGACGACGGCGCCGCCGTGGCGGTCTGGACCACGCCGGAGAGCGTCGAAGCGGGGGCGGTGTT
CGCCGAGATCGGCCCGCGCATGGCCGAGTTGAGCGGTTCCCGGCTGGCCGCGCAGCAACAGATGGAAGGC
CTCCTGGCGCCGCACCGGCCCAAGGAGCCCGCGTGGTTCCTGGCCACCGTCGGAGTCTCGCCCGACCACC
AGGGCAAGGGTCTGGGCAGCGCCGTCGTGCTCCCCGGAGTGGAGGCGGCCGAGCGCGCCGGGGTGCCCGC
CTTCCTGGAGACCTCCGCGCCCCGCAACCTCCCCTTCTACGAGCGGCTCGGCTTCACCGTCACCGCCGAC
GTCGAGGTGCCCGAAGGACCGCGCACCTGGTGCATGACCCGCAAGCCCGGTGCCTGAACGCGTTAAGTCG
ACAATCAACCTCTGGATTACAAAATTTGTGAAAGATTGACTGGTATTCTTAACTATGTTGCTCCTTTTAC
GCTATGTGGATACGCTGCTTTAATGCCTTTGTATCATGCTATTGCTTCCCGTATGGCTTTCATTTTCTCC
TCCTTGTATAAATCCTGGTTGCTGTCTCTTTATGAGGAGTTGTGGCCCGTTGTCAGGCAACGTGGCGTGG
TGTGCACTGTGTTTGCTGACGCAACCCCCACTGGTTGGGGCATTGCCACCACCTGTCAGCTCCTTTCCGG
GACTTTCGCTTTCCCCCTCCCTATTGCCACGGCGGAACTCATCGCCGCCTGCCTTGCCCGCTGCTGGACA
GGGGCTCGGCTGTTGGGCACTGACAATTCCGTGGTGTTGTCGGGGAAATCATCGTCCTTTCCTTGGCTGC
TCGCCTGTGTTGCCACCTGGATTCTGCGCGGGACGTCCTTCTGCTACGTCCCTTCGGCCCTCAATCCAGC
GGACCTTCCTTCCCGCGGCCTGCTGCCGGCTCTGCGGCCTCTTCCGCGTCTTCGCCTTCGCCCTCAGACG
AGTCGGATCTCCCTTTGGGCCGCCTCCCCGCGTCGACTTTAAGACCAATGACTTACAAGGCAGCTGTAGA
TCTTAGCCACTTTTTAAAAGAAAAGGGGGGACTGGAAGGGCTAATTCACTCCCAACGAAGACAAGATCTG
CTTTTTGCTTGTACTGGGTCTCTCTGGTTAGACCAGATCTGAGCCTGGGAGCTCTCTGGCTAACTAGGGA
ACCCACTGCTTAAGCCTCAATAAAGCTTGCCTTGAGTGCTTCAAGTAGTGTGTGCCCGTCTGTTGTGTGA
CTCTGGTAACTAGAGATCCCTCAGACCCTTTTAGTCAGTGTGGAAAATCTCTAGCAGTACGTATAGTAGT
TCATGTCATCTTATTATTCAGTATTTATAACTTGCAAAGAAATGAATATCAGAGAGTGAGAGGAACTTGT
TTATTGCAGCTTATAATGGTTACAAATAAAGCAATAGCATCACAAATTTCACAAATAAAGCATTTTTTTC
ACTGCATTCTAGTTGTGGTTTGTCCAAACTCATCAATGTATCTTATCATGTCTGGCTCTAGCTATCCCGC
CCCTAACTCCGCCCATCCCGCCCCTAACTCCGCCCAGTTCCGCCCATTCTCCGCCCCATGGCTGACTAAT
TTTTTTTATTTATGCAGAGGCCGAGGCCGCCTCGGCCTCTGAGCTATTCCAGAAGTAGTGAGGAGGCTTT
TTTGGAGGCCTAGGGACGTACCCAATTCGCCCTATAGTGAGTCGTATTACGCGCGCTCACTGGCCGTCGT
TTTACAACGTCGTGACTGGGAAAACCCTGGCGTTACCCAACTTAATCGCCTTGCAGCACATCCCCCTTTC
GCCAGCTGGCGTAATAGCGAAGAGGCCCGCACCGATCGCCCTTCCCAACAGTTGCGCAGCCTGAATGGCG
AATGGG
[124 nt withheld, positions 3367-3490]
C
[91 nt withheld, positions 3492-3582]
A
[49 nt withheld, positions 3584-3632]
CCTTTGACGTTGGAGTCCACGTTCTTT
[37 nt withheld, positions 3660-3696]
ACCCTATCTCGGTCTATTCTTTTGATTTATAAGGGATTTTGCCGATTTCGGCCTATTGGTTAAAAAATGA
GCTGATTTAACAAAAATTTAACGCGAATTTTAACAAAATATTAACGCTTACAATTTAGGTGGCACTTTTC
GGGGAAATGTGCGCGGAACCCCTATTTGTTTATTTTTCTAAATACATTCAAATATGTATCCGCTCATGAG
ACAATAACCCTGATAAATGCTTCAATAATATTGAAAAAGGAAGAGTATGAGTATTCAACATTTCCGTGTC
GCCCTTATTCCCTTTTTTGCGGCATTTTGCCTTCCTGTTTTTGCTCACCCAGAAACGCTGGTGAAAGTAA
AAGATGCTGAAGATCAGTTGGGTGCACGAGTGGGTTACATCGAACTGGATCTCAACAGCGGTAAGATCCT
TGAGAGTTTTCGCCCCGAAGAACGTTTTCCAATGATGAGCACTTTTAAAGTTCTGCTATGTGGCGCGGTA
TTATCCCGTATTGACGCCGGGCAAGAGCAACTCGGTCGCCGCATACACTATTCTCAGAATGACTTGGTTG
AGTACTCACCAGTCACAGAAAAGCATCTTACGGATGGCATGACAGTAAGAGAATTATGCAGTGCTGCCAT
AACCATGAGTGATAACACTGCGGCCAACTTACTTCTGACAACGATCGGAGGACCGAAGGAGCTAACCGCT
TTTTTGCACAACATGGGGGATCATGTAACTCGCCTTGATCGTTGGGAACCGGAGCTGAATGAAGCCATAC
CAAACGACGAGCGTGACACCACGATGCCTGTAGCAATGGCAACAACGTTGCGCAAACTATTAACTGGCGA
ACTACTTACTCTAGCTTCCCGGCAACAATTAATAGACTGGATGGAGGCGGATAAAGTTGCAGGACCACTT
CTGCGCTCGGCCCTTCCGGCTGGCTGGTTTATTGCTGATAAATCTGGAGCCGGTGAGCGTGGGTCTCGCG
GTATCATTGCAGCACTGGGGCCAGATGGTAAGCCCTCCCGTATCGTAGTTATCTACACGACGGGGAGTCA
GGCAACTATGGATGAACGAAATAGACAGATCGCTGAGATAGGTGCCTCACTGATTAAGCATTGGTAACTG
TCAGACCAAGTTTACTCATATATACTTTAGATTGATTTAAAACTTCATTTTTAATTTAAAAGGATCTAGG
TGAAGATCCTTTTTGATAATCTCATGACCAAAATCCCTTAACGTGAGTTTTCGTTCCACTGAGCGTCAGA
CCCCGTAGAAAAGATCAAAGGATCTTCTTGAGATCCTTTTTTTCTGCGCGTAATCTGCTGCTTGCAAACA
AAAAAACCACCGCTACCAGCGGTGGTTTGTTTGCCGGATCAAGAGCTACCAACTCTTTTTCCGAAGGTAA
CTGGCTTCAGCAGAGCGCAGATACCAAATACTGTTCTTCTAGTGTAGCCGTAGTTAGGCCACCACTTCAA
GAACTCTGTAGCACCGCCTACATACCTCGCTCTGCTAATCCTGTTACCAGTGGCTGCTGCCAGTGGCGAT
AAGTCGTGTCTTACCGGGTTGGACTCAAGACGATAGTTACCGGATAAGGCGCAGCGGTCGGGCTGAACGG
GGGGTTCGTGCACACAGCCCAGCTTGGAGCGAACGACCTACACCGAACTGAGATACCTACAGCGTGAGCT
ATGAGAAAGCGCCACGCTTCCCGAAGGGAGAAAGGCGGACAGGTATCCGGTAAGCGGCAGGGTCGGAACA
GGAGAGCGCACGAGGGAGCTTCCAGGGGGAAACGCCTGGTATCTTTATAGTCCTGTCGGGTTTCGCCACC
TCTGACTTGAGCGTCGATTTTTGTGATGCTCGTCAGGGGGGCGGAGCCTATGGAAAAACGCCAGCAACGC
GGCCTTTTTACGGTTCCTGGCCTTTTGCTGGCCTTTTGCTCACATGTTCTTTCCTGCGTTATCCCCTGAT
TCTGTGGATAACCGTATTACCGCCTTTGAGTGAGCTGATACCGCTCGCCGCAGCCGAACGACCGAGCGCA
GCGAGTCAGTGAGCGAGGAAGCGGAAGAGCGCCCAATACGCAAACCGCCTCTCCCCGCGCGTTGGCCGAT
TCATTAATGCAGCTGGCACGACAGGTTTCCCGACTGGAAAGCGGGCAGTGAGCGCAACGCAATTAATGTG
AGTTAGCTCACTCATTAGGCACCCCAGGCTTTACACTTTATGCTTCCGGCTCGTATGTTGTGTGGAATTG
TGAGCGGATAACAATTTCACACAGGAAACAGCTATGACCATGATTACGCCAAGCGCGCAATTAACCCTCA
CTAAAGGGAACAAAAGCTGGAGCTGCAAGCTTAATGTAGTCTTATGCAATACTCTTGTAGTCTTGCAACA
TGGTAACGATGAGTTAGCAACATGCCTTACAAGGAGAGAAAAAGCACCGTGCATGCCGATTGGTGGAAGT
AAGGTGGTACGATCGTGCCTTATTAGGAAGGCAACAGACGGGTCTGACATGGATTGGACGAACCACTGAA
TTGCCGCATTGCAGAGATATTGTATTTAAGTGCCTAGCTCGATACATAAACGGGTCTCTCTGGTTAGACC
AGATCTGAGCCTGGGAGCTCTCTGGCTAACTAGGGAACCCACTGCTTAAGCCTCAATAAAGCTTGCCTTG
AGTGCTTCAAGTAGTGTGTGCCCGTCTGTTGTGTGACTCTGGTAACTAGAGATCCCTCAGACCCTTTTAG
TCAGTGTGGAAAATCTCTAGCAGTGGCGCCCGAACAGGGACTTGAAAGCGAAAGGGAAACCAGAGGAGCT
CTCTCGACGCAGGACTCGGCTTGCTGAAGCGCGCACGGCAAGAGGCGAGGGGCGGCGACTGGTGAGTACG
CCAAAAATTTTGACTAGCGGAGGCTAGAAGGAGAGAGATGGGTGCGAGAGCGTCAGTATTAAGCGGGGGA
GAATTAGATCGCGATGGGAAAAAATTCGGTTAAGGCCAGGGGGAAAGAAAAAATATAAATTAAAACATAT
AGTATGGGCAAGCAGGGAGCTAGAACGATTCGCAGTTAATCCTGGCCTGTTAGAAACATCAGAAGGCTGT
AGACAAATACTGGGACAGCTACAACCATCCCTTCAGACAGGATCAGAAGAACTTAGATCATTATATAATA
CAGTAGCAACCCTCTATTGTGTGCATCAAAGGATAGAGATAAAAGACACCAAGGAAGCTTTAGACAAGAT
AGAGGAAGAGCAAAACAAAAGTAAGACCACCGCACAGCAAGCGGCCGCTGATCTTCAGACCTGGAGGAGG
AGATATGAGGGACAATTGGAGAAGTGAATTATATAAATATAAAGTAGTAAAAATTGAACCATTAGGAGTA
GCACCCACCAAGGCAAAGAGAAGAGTGGTGCAGAGAGAAAAAAGAGCAGTGGGAATAGGAGCTTTGTTCC
TTGGGTTCTTGGGAGCAGCAGGAAGCACTATGGGCGCAGCGTCAATGACGCTGACGGTACAGGCCAGACA
ATTATTGTCTGGTATAGTGCAGCAGCAGAACAATTTGCTGAGGGCTATTGAGGCGCAACAGCATCTGTTG
CAACTCACAGTCTGGGGCATCAAGCAGCTCCAGGCAAGAATCCTGGCTGTGGAAAGATACCTAAAGGATC
AACAGCTCCTGGGGATTTGGGGTTGCTCTGGAAAACTCATTTGCACCACTGCTGTGCCTTGGAATGCTAG
TTGGAGTAATAAATCTCTGGAACAGATTTGGAATCACACGACCTGGATGGAGTGGGACAGAGAAATTAAC
AATTACACAAGCTTAATACACTCCTTAATTGAAGAATCGCAAAACCAGCAAGAAAAGAATGAACAAGAAT
TATTGGAATTAGATAAATGGGCAAGTTTGTGGAATTGGTTTAACATAACAAATTGGCTGTGGTATATAAA
ATTATTCATAATGATAGTAGGAGGCTTGGTAGGTTTAAGAATAGTTTTTGCTGTACTTTCTATAGTGAAT
AGAGTTAGGCAGGGATATTCACCATTATCGTTTCAGACCCACCTCCCAACCCCGAGGGGACCCAGAGAGG
GCCTATTTCCCATGATTCCTTCATATTTGCATATACGATACAAGGCTGTTAGAGAGATAATTAGAATTAA
TTTGACTGTAAACACAAAGATATTAGTACAAAATACGTGACGTAGAAAGTAATAATTTCTTGGGTAGTTT
GCAGTTTTAAAATTATGTTTTAAAATGGACTATCATATGCTTACCGTAACTTGAAAGTATTTCGATTTCT
TGGCTTTATATATCTTGTGGAAAGGACGAAACACCGCAAACATGGTATAGTACACAGTTTTAGAGCTAGA
AATAGCAAGTTAAAATAAGGCTAGTCCGTTATCAACTTGAAAAAGTGGCACCGAGTCGGTGCTTTTTTAA
GCTTGGCGTAACTAGATCTTGAGACAAATGGCAGTATTCATCCACAATTTTAAAAGAAAAGGGGGGATTG
GGGGGTACAGTGCAGGGGAAAGAATAGTAGACATAATAGCAACAGACATACAAACTAAAGAATTACAAAA
ACAAATTACAAAAATTCAAAATTTTCGGGTTTATTACAGGGACAGCAGAGATCCACTTTGGCGCCGGCTC
GAGGGGG
