>Addgene plasmid #75566 | TBCK gRNA (BRDN0001149038) | depositor partial sequence | sequence record 143026 | Target Sequence
CAAACATGGTATAGTACACA
