>Addgene plasmid #75566 | TBCK gRNA (BRDN0001149038) | addgene partial sequence | sequence record 184129 | hU6-F
CGTAGAAAGTAATAATTTCTTGGGTAGTTTGCAGTTTTAAAATTATGTTTTAAAATGGACTATCATATGC
TTACCGTAACTTGAAAGTATTTCGATTTCTTGGCTTTATATATCTTGTGGAAAGGACGAAACACCGCAAA
CATGGTATAGTACACAGTTTTAGAGCTAGAAATAGCAAGTTAAAATAAGGCTAGTCCGTTATCAACTTGA
AAAAGTGGCACCGAGTCGGTGCTTTTTTAAGCTTGGCGTAACTAGATCTTGAGACAAATGGCAGTATTCA
TCCACAATTTTAAAAGAAAAGGGGGGATTGGGGGGTACAGTGCAGGGGAAAGAATAGTAGACATAATAGC
AACAGACATACAAACTAAAGAATTACAAAAACAAATTACAAAAATTCAAAATTTTCGGGTTTATTACAGG
GACAGCAGAGATCCACTTTGGCGCCGGCTCGAGGGGGCCCGGGTGCAAAGATGGATAAAGTTTTAAACAG
AGAGGAATCTTTGCAGCTAATGGACCTTCTAGGTCTTGAAAGGAGTGGGAATTGGCTCCGGTGCCCGTCA
GTGGGCAGAG
